>Addgene plasmid #244671 | CL20_mEGFP_FOidr_119 | addgene full sequence | sequence record 488142 | Addgene NGS Result
AAAAAAAATCTAACCTCAAGTCAAGGCTTTTCTATGGAATAAGGAATGGACAGCAGGGGGCTGTTTCATA
TACTGATGACCTCTTTATAGCCAACCTTTGTTCATGGCAGCCAGCATATGGGCATATGTTGCCAAACTCT
AAACCAAATACTCATTCTGATGTTTTAAATGATTTGCCCTCCCATATGTCCTTCCGAGTGAGAGACACAA
AAAATTCCAACACACTATTGCAATGAAAATAAATTTCCTTTATTAGCCAGAAGTCAGATGCTCAAGGGGC
TTCATGATGTCCCCATAATTTTTGGCAGAGGGAAAAAGATCTGCTAGCTCGAGCAGCTGAAGCTTTATTG
AGGCTTAAGCAGTGGGTTCCCTAGTTAGCCAGAGAGCTCCCAGGCTCAGATCTGGTCTAACCAGAGAGAC
CCAGTACAGGCAAAAAGCAGATCTTGTCTTCTTTGGGAGTGAATTAGCCCTTCCAGTCCCCCCTTTTCTT
TTAAAAAGTGGCTAAGATCTACAGCTGCCTTGTAAGTCATTGGTCTTAAAGGTACCGTAATCTTATCTAG
AACCGGTTCACGTACCAAACCCAAAGCCAGTGCTTGTGGAGGTAGCTGGCTGGCTAAATGAACTGGTTCC
AAACAATCCTCCTGGTTTAGTCTGTGAATTTCCAAAGAGGCCTCCAGTATTGTTGCTAGAACCAAATGCA
GATGTTCCAAATGCCCCTCCACTAGTAGTGCCAAAGCCAGTATTCTGTCCAAATGTTGAAGTTGTGCCAA
AGCCACCTGTGCCCCGGGAAGCGGCCGCACTTCCCCCGGAGCCTCCGCTTCCGCCCTTGTACAGCTCGTC
CATGCCGAGAGTGATCCCGGCGGCGGTCACGAACTCCAGCAGGACCATGTGATCGCGCTTCTCGTTGGGG
TCTTTGCTCAGCTTGGACTGGGTGCTCAGGTAGTGGTTGTCGGGCAGCAGCACGGGGCCGTCGCCGATGG
GGGTGTTCTGCTGGTAGTGGTCGGCGAGCTGCACGCTGCCGTCCTCGATGTTGTGGCGGATCTTGAAGTT
CACCTTGATGCCGTTCTTCTGCTTGTCGGCCATGATATAGACGTTGTGGCTGTTGTAGTTGTACTCCAGC
TTGTGCCCCAGGATGTTGCCGTCCTCCTTGAAGTCGATGCCCTTCAGCTCGATGCGGTTCACCAGGGTGT
CGCCCTCGAACTTCACCTCGGCGCGGGTCTTGTAGTTGCCGTCGTCCTTGAAGAAGATGGTGCGCTCCTG
GACGTAGCCTTCGGGCATGGCGGACTTGAAGAAGTCGTGCTGCTTCATGTGGTCGGGGTAGCGGCTGAAG
CACTGCACGCCGTAGGTCAGGGTGGTCACGAGGGTGGGCCAGGGCACGGGCAGCTTGCCGGTGGTGCAGA
TGAACTTCAGGGTCAGCTTGCCGTAGGTGGCATCGCCCTCGCCCTCGCCGGACACGCTGAACTTGTGGCC
GTTTACGTCGCCGTCCAGCTCGACCAGGATGGGCACCACCCCGGTGAACAGCTCCTCGCCCTTGCTCACC
ATGGTGGCGACCGGTGGATCCCGGGCCCGCGGTACCGTCGACTGCAGAATTCGGTTCACTAAACGAGCCC
GGTTCACTAAACGAGCTCTGCTTATATAGACCTCCCACCGTACACGCCTACCGCCCATTTGCGTCAATGG
GGCGGAGTTGTTACGACATTTTGGAAAGTCCCGTTGATTTTGGTGCCAAAACAAACTCCCATTGACGTCA
ATGGGGTGGAGACTTGGAAATCCCCGTGAGTCAAACCGCTATCCACGCCCATTGATGTACTGCCAAAACC
GCATCACCATGGTAATAGCGATGACTAATACGTAGATGTACTGCCAAGTAGGAAAGTCCCATAAGGTCAT
GTACTGGGCATAATGCCAGGCGGGCCATTTACCGTCATTGACGTCAATAGGGGGCGTACTTGGCATATGA
TACACTTGATGTACTGCCAAGTGGGCAGTTTACCGTAAATACTCCACCCATTGACGTCAATGGAAAGTCC
CTATTGGCGTTACTATGGGAACATACGTCATTATTGACGTCAATGGGCGGGGGTCGTTGGGCGGTCAGCC
AGGCGGGCCATTTACCGTAAGTTATGTAACGCGGAACTCCATATATGGGCTATGAACTAATGACCCCGTA
ATTGATTACTATTAATAACTAGCACGCGTTCGAAGCTTGAGCTCGGTCCCCTCGGGGTTGGGAGGTGGGT
CTGAAACGATAATGGTGAATATCCCTGCCTAACTCTATTCACTATAGAAAGTACAGCAAAAACTATTCTT
AAACCTACCAAGCCTCCTACTATCATTATGAATAATTTTATATACCACAGCCAATTTGTTATGTTAAACC
AATTCCACAAACTTGCCCATTTATCTAATTCCAATAATTCTTGTTCATTCTTTTCTTGCTGGTTTTGCGA
TTCTTCAATTAAGGAGTGTATTAAGCTTGTGTAATTGTTAATTTCTCTGTCCCACTCCATCCAGGTCGTG
TGATTCCAAATCTGTTCCAGAGATTTATTACTCCAACTAGCATTCCAAGGCACAGCAGTGGTGCAAATGA
GTTTTCCAGAGCAACCCCAAATCCCCAGGAGCTGTTGATCCTTTAGGTATCTTTCCACAGCCAGGATTCT
TGCCTGGAGCTGCTTGATGCCCCAGACTGTGAGTTGCAACAGATGCTGTTGCGCCTCAATAGCCCTCAGC
AAATTGTTCTGCTGCTGCACTATACCAGACAATAATTGTCTGGCCTGTACCGTCAGCGTCATTGACGCTG
CGCCCATAGTGCTTCCTGCTGCTCCCAAGAACCCAAGGAACAAAGCTCCTATTCCCACTGCTCTTTTTTC
TCTCTGCACCACTCTTCTCTTTGCCTTGGTGGGTGCTACTCCTAATGGTTCAATTTTTACTACTTTATAT
TTATATAATTCACTTCTCCAATTGTCCCTCATATCTCCTCCTTATGGTGTTTTACTAAACTTTTCCATGT
TCTAATCCTCATCCTGTCTACTTGCCACACAATCATCACCTGCCATCTGTTTTCCATAATCCCTAATGAT
CTTTGCTTTTCTTCTTGGCACTACTTTTATGTCACTATTATCTTGTATTACTACTGCCCCTTCACCTTTC
CAGAGGAGCTTTGCTGGTCCTTTCCAAAGTGGATTTCTGCTGTCCCTGTAATAAACCCGAAAATTTTGAA
TTTTTGTAATTTGTTTTTGTAATTCTTTAGTTTGTATGTCTGTTGCTATTATGTCTACTATTCTTTCCCC
TGCACTGTACCCCCCAATCCCCCCTTTTCTTTTAAAATTGTGGATGAATACTGCCATTTGTACTGCTGTC
TTAAGATGTTCAGCCTGATCTCTTACCTGTCCTATAATTTTCTTTAATTCTTTATTCATAGATTCTACTA
CTCCTTGACTTTGGGGATTGTAGGGAATTTCCAGGTCTGAAGATCCTGCTGCTTGCTGTGCTTTTTTCTT
ACTTTTGTTTTGCTCTTCCTCTATCTTGTCTAAAGCTTCCTTGGTGTCTTTTATCTCTATCCTTTGATGC
ACACAATAGAGGGTTGCTACTGTATTATATAATGATCTAAGTTCTTCTGATCCTGTCTGAAGGGATGGTT
GTAGCTGTCCCAGTATTTGTCTACAGCCTTCTGATGTTTCTAACAGGCCAGTATTAACTGCGAATCGTTC
TAGCTCCCTGCTTGCCCATACTATATGTTTTAATTTATATTTTTTCTTTCCCCCTGGCCTTAACCGAATT
TTTTCCCATCGCGATCTAATTCTCCCCCGCTTAATACTGACGCTCTCGCACCCATCTCTCTCCTTCTAGC
CTCCGCTAGTCAAAATTTTTGGCGTACTCACCAGTCGCCGCCCCTCGCCTCTTGCCGTGCGCGCTTCAGC
AAGCCGAGTCCTGCGTCGAGAGAGCTCCTCTGGTTTCCCTTTCGCTTTCAAGTCCCTGTTCGGGCGCCAC
TGCTAGAGATTTTCCACACTGACTAAAAGGGTCTGAGGGATCTCTAGTTACCAGAGTCACACAACAGACG
GGCACACACTACTTGAAGCACTCAAGGCAAGCTTTATTGAGGCTTAAGCAGTGGGTTCCCTAGTTAGCCA
GAGAGCTCCCAGGCTCAGATCTGGTCTAACCAGAGAGACCCAGTACAGGCAAAAAGCAGCTGCTTATATG
CAGGATCTGAGGGCTCGCCACTCCCCAGTCCCGCCCAGGCCACGCCTCCCATGGTAATAGCGATGACTAA
TACGTAGATGTACTGCCAAGTAGGAAAGTCCCATAAGGTCATGTACTGGGCATAATGCCAGGCGGGCCAT
TTACCGTCATTGACGTCAATAGGGGGCGTACTTGGCATATGATACACTTGATGTACTGCCAAGTGGGCAG
TTTACCGTAAATACTCCACCCATTGACGTCAATGGAAAGTCCCTATTGGCGTTACTATGGGAACATACGT
CATTATTGACGTCAATGGGCGGGGGTCGTTGGGCGGTCAGCCAGGCGGGCCATTTACCGTAAGTTATGTA
ACGCGGAACTCCATATATGGGCTATGAACTAATGACCCCGTAATTGATTACTATTAATAACTAGTCAATA
ATCAATGTCGACCCAGGTGGCACTTTTCGGGGAAATGTGCGCGGAACCCCTATTTGTTTATTTTTCTAAA
TACATTCAAATATGTATCCGCTCATGAGACAATAACCCTGATAAATGCTTCAATAATATTGAAAAAGGAA
GAGTATGAGTATTCAACATTTCCGTGTCGCCCTTATTCCCTTTTTTGCGGCATTTTGCCTTCCTGTTTTT
GCTCACCCAGAAACGCTGGTGAAAGTAAAAGATGCTGAAGATCAGTTGGGTGCACGAGTGGGTTACATCG
AACTGGATCTCAACAGCGGTAAGATCCTTGAGAGTTTTCGCCCCGAAGAACGTTTTCCAATGATGAGCAC
TTTTAAAGTTCTGCTATGTGGCGCGGTATTATCCCGTATTGACGCCGGGCAAGAGCAACTCGGTCGCCGC
ATACACTATTCTCAGAATGACTTGGTTGAGTACTCACCAGTCACAGAAAAGCATCTTACGGATGGCATGA
CAGTAAGAGAATTATGCAGTGCTGCCATAACCATGAGTGATAACACTGCGGCCAACTTACTTCTGACAAC
GATCGGAGGACCGAAGGAGCTAACCGCTTTTTTGCACAACATGGGGGATCATGTAACTCGCCTTGATCGT
TGGGAACCGGAGCTGAATGAAGCCATACCAAACGACGAGCGTGACACCACGATGCCTGTAGCAATGGCAA
CAACGTTGCGCAAACTATTAACTGGCGAACTACTTACTCTAGCTTCCCGGCAACAATTAATAGACTGGAT
GGAGGCGGATAAAGTTGCAGGACCACTTCTGCGCTCGGCCCTTCCGGCTGGCTGGTTTATTGCTGATAAA
TCTGGAGCCGGTGAGCGTGGGTCTCGCGGTATCATTGCAGCACTGGGGCCAGATGGTAAGCCCTCCCGTA
TCGTAGTTATCTACACGACGGGGAGTCAGGCAACTATGGATGAACGAAATAGACAGATCGCTGAGATAGG
TGCCTCACTGATTAAGCATTGGTAACTGTCAGACCAAGTTTACTCATATATACTTTAGATTGATTTAAAA
CTTCATTTTTAATTTAAAAGGATCTAGGTGAAGATCCTTTTTGATAATCTCATGACCAAAATCCCTTAAC
GTGAGTTTTCGTTCCACTGAGCGTCAGACCCCGTAGAAAAGATCAAAGGATCTTCTTGAGATCCTTTTTT
TCTGCGCGTAATCTGCTGCTTGCAAACAAAAAAACCACCGCTACCAGCGGTGGTTTGTTTGCCGGATCAA
GAGCTACCAACTCTTTTTCCGAAGGTAACTGGCTTCAGCAGAGCGCAGATACCAAATACTGTTCTTCTAG
TGTAGCCGTAGTTAGGCCACCACTTCAAGAACTCTGTAGCACCGCCTACATACCTCGCTCTGCTAATCCT
GTTACCAGTGGCTGCTGCCAGTGGCGATAAGTCGTGTCTTACCGGGTTGGACTCAAGACGATAGTTACCG
GATAAGGCGCAGCGGTCGGGCTGAACGGGGGGTTCGTGCACACAGCCCAGCTTGGAGCGAACGACCTACA
CCGAACTGAGATACCTACAGCGTGAGCTATGAGAAAGCGCCACGCTTCCCGAAGGGAGAAAGGCGGACAG
GTATCCGGTAAGCGGCAGGGTCGGAACAGGAGAGCGCACGAGGGAGCTTCCAGGGGGAAACGCCTGGTAT
CTTTATAGTCCTGTCGGGTTTCGCCACCTCTGACTTGAGCGTCGATTTTTGTGATGCTCGTCAGGGGGGC
GGAGCCTATGGAAAAACGCCAGCAACGCGGCCTTTTTACGGTTCCTGGCCTTTTGCTGGCCTTTTGCTCA
CATGTTCTTTCCTGCGTTATCCCCTGCTTCTGTGGATAACCGTATTACCGCCTTTGAGTGAGCTGATACC
GCTCGCCGCAGCCGAACGACCGAGCGCAGCGAGTCAGTGAGCGAGGAAGCGGAAGAGCGCCCAATACGCA
AACCGCCTCTCCCCGCGCGTTGGCCGATTCATTAATGCAGCGGATCCAGACATGATAAGATACATTGATG
AGTTTGGACAAACCACAACTAGAATGCAGTGAAAAAAATGCTTTATTTGTGAAATTTGTGATGCTATTGC
TTTATTTGTAACCATTATAAGCTGCAATAAACAAGTTAGCTTTTTGCAAAAGCCTAGGCCTCCAAAAAAG
CCTCCTCACTACTTCTGGAATAGCTCAGAGGCCGAGGCGGCCTCGGCCTCTGCATAAATAAAAAAAATTA
GTCAGCCATGGGGCGGAGAATGGGCGGAACTGGGCGGAGTTAGGGGCGGGATGGGCGGAGTTAGGGGCGG
GACTATGGTTGCTGACTAATTGAGATGCGGATCCGCTGGCACGACAGGTTTCCCGACTGGAAAGCGGGCA
GTGAGCGCAACGCAATTAATGTGAGTTAGCTCACTCATTAGGCACCCCAGGCTTTACACTTTATGCTTCC
GGCTCGTATGTTGTGTGGAATTGTGAGCGGATAACAATTTCACACAGGAAACAGCTATGACCATGATTAC
GCCAAGCTTGGGCTGCAGGTCGAGGGATCTCCATAAGAGAAGAGGGACAGCTATGACTGGGAGTAGTCAG
GAGAGGAGGAAAAATCTGGCTAGTAAAACATGTAAGGAAAATTTTAGGGATGTTAAAGAAAAAAATAACA
CAAAACAAAATAT
Features (pLannotate 1.2.2; 29 found; start..end, strand, type, name):
    199..254     -  polyA_signal   β-globin poly(A) signal: rabbit β-globin polyadenylation signal (Gil and Proudfoot, 1987)
    340..475     -  LTR            3' LTR (ΔU3) (fragment): self-inactivating 3' long terminal repeat (LTR) from HIV-1
    477..545     -  CDS            nef (fragment): NEF_HV1Z2 - Experimental evidence at protein level: Swiss-Prot protein existence level 1. Extracellular Nef protein targets CD4(+) T-lymphocytes for apoptosis by interacting with CXCR4 surface receptors. From Human immunodeficiency virus type 1 group M subtype D (isolate Z2/CDC-Z34) (HIV-1).
    598..783     -  CDS            Nup98 (fragment): NUP98_RAT - Experimental evidence at protein level: Swiss-Prot protein existence level 1. Plays a role in the nuclear pore complex (NPC) assembly and/or maintenance. NUP98 and NUP96 are involved in the bidirectional transport across the NPC. May anchor NUP153 and TPR to the NPC. In cooperation with DHX9, plays a role in transcription and alternative splicing activation of a subset of genes. Involved in the localization of DHX9 in discrete intranuclear foci (GLFG-body). From Rattus norvegicus (Rat).
    826..1542    -  CDS            mEGFP: mEGFP is a basic (constitutively fluorescent) green fluorescent protein published in 2002, derived from Aequorea victoria. It has moderate acid sensitivity.
   1556..1593    -  misc_feature   MCS (fragment): multiple cloning site
   1592..1608    -  promoter       tight TRE promoter (fragment): Tet-responsive promoter PTight, consisting of seven tet operator sequences followed by the minimal CMV promoter
   1624..1827    -  promoter       CMV promoter: human cytomegalovirus (CMV) immediate early promoter
   1828..2131    -  enhancer       CMV enhancer: human cytomegalovirus immediate early enhancer
   2199..2215    -  misc_feature   MCS (fragment): multiple cloning site
   2215..2240    -  CDS            Rev (fragment): human immunodeficiency virus 1 (HIV-1) Rev protein; rev; enhances nuclear export of unspliced and incompletely spliced viral mRNAs
   2617..2850    -  misc_feature   RRE: The Rev response element (RRE) of HIV-1 allows for Rev-dependent mRNA export from the nucleus to the cytoplasm.
   2984..3067    -  CDS            vif (fragment): VIF_HV1BR - Experimental evidence at protein level: Swiss-Prot protein existence level 1. Counteracts the innate antiviral activity of host APOBEC3F and APOBEC3G. Forms a complex with host APOBEC3F and APOBEC3G thus preventing the entry of these lethally hypermutating enzymes into progeny virions. Recruits an active E3 ubiquitin ligase complex composed of elongin BC, CUL5, and RBX2 to induce polyubiquitination of APOBEC3G and APOBEC3F. In turn, they are directed to the 26S proteasome for degradation. Vif interaction with APOBEC3G also blocks its cytidine deaminase activity in a proteasome-inde
   3210..3327    -  misc_feature   cPPT/CTS: central polypurine tract and central termination sequence of HIV-1
   3476..3835    -  CDS            HIV-1 gag (fragment): gag protein from human immunodeficiency virus 1; gag
   3819..3944    -  misc_feature   HIV-1 Ψ: packaging signal of human immunodeficiency virus type 1
   3991..4248    -  LTR            5' LTR (truncated): truncated 5' long terminal repeat (LTR) from HIV-1
   4250..4629    -  enhancer       CMV enhancer: human cytomegalovirus immediate early enhancer
   4660..4764    +  promoter       AmpR promoter: bla
   4765..5625    +  CDS            AmpR: β-lactamase; bla; confers resistance to ampicillin, carbenicillin, and related antibiotics
   5796..6384    +  rep_origin     ori: high-copy-number ColE1/pMB1/pBR322/pUC origin of replication
   6567..6621    +  CDS            lacI (fragment): lac repressor; lacI; The lac repressor binds to the lac operator to inhibit transcription in E. coli. This inhibition can be relieved by adding lactose or isopropyl-β-D-thiogalactopyranoside (IPTG).
   6623..6757    -  polyA_signal   SV40 poly(A) signal: SV40 polyadenylation signal
   6777..6912    -  rep_origin     SV40 ori: SV40 origin of replication
   6936..6958    -  promoter       SV40 promoter (fragment): SV40 enhancer and early promoter
   6965..7004    +  CDS            lacI (fragment): lac repressor; lacI; The lac repressor binds to the lac operator to inhibit transcription in E. coli. This inhibition can be relieved by adding lactose or isopropyl-β-D-thiogalactopyranoside (IPTG).
   7017..7038    +  protein_bind   CAP binding site: CAP binding activates transcription in the presence of cAMP. E. coli catabolite activator protein
   7053..7083    +  promoter       lac promoter: promoter for the E. coli lac operon
   7091..7107    +  protein_bind   lac operator: The lac repressor binds to the lac operator to inhibit transcription in E. coli. This inhibition can be relieved by adding lactose or isopropyl-β-D-thiogalactopyranoside (IPTG). lac repressor encoded by lacI
