[The description below was written by a language model from this plasmid's Addgene catalogue record and pLannotate feature annotations shown in this document.]
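Description:
CL20_mEGFP_FOidr_119 is a mammalian expression plasmid built on the CL20 backbone. The feature table shows this backbone to be an HIV-1-derived, self-inactivating lentiviral transfer vector, although the catalogue lists it only as "Mammalian Expression". It is maintained in E. coli through a high-copy ColE1/pUC-type origin and a β-lactamase gene conferring ampicillin resistance. A recombination-reducing strain is listed for growth, which is common for LTR-containing plasmids. No mammalian selection marker is annotated. An SV40 origin, an SV40 poly(A) signal and lac promoter/operator remnants sit in the plasmid backbone.

The viral portion begins with a CMV enhancer fused to a truncated 5' LTR, which would drive Tat-independent production of genomic RNA in packaging cells. This is followed by the Ψ packaging signal with a partial gag sequence, the cPPT/CTS, the Rev response element, and a ΔU3 3' LTR backed by a rabbit β-globin poly(A) signal. Short vif, rev and nef matches are residual HIV-1 sequence rather than functional genes.

Between the RRE and the 3' LTR, an internal CMV enhancer/promoter drives the payload: monomeric EGFP fused at the N-terminus of FOidr_119. This is an unmutated human intrinsically disordered region of roughly 60–70 residues. The depositor notes place it at positions 13–83, a segment shared by the oncogenic fusion proteins NUP98-HOXD13, NUP98-KDM5A and NUP98-NSD1. The annotation software matched it to a rat Nup98 homologue, consistent with the N-terminal part of NUP98.

The construct is intended for expressing the fluorescently tagged IDR in mammalian cells. It comes from a study linking protein condensate formation to RNA biology, so imaging of the IDR's localisation or condensate behaviour is a likely application.
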