Addgene plasmid #244671: CL20_mEGFP_FOidr_119
Purpose: Express mEGFP-tagged intrinsically disordered protein (IDR), FOidr_119, derived from human fusion protein NUP98_HOXD13; NUP98_KDM5A; NUP98_NSD1
Depositing lab: Richard Kriwacki. Depositing organization: St. Jude Children's Research Hospital. Publication: Proteome-wide computational analyses reveal links between protein condensate formation and RNA biology. Maiti S, Tripathi S, Baggett DW, Phillips AH, Park CG, Wang J, Wahiduzzaman, Freyaldenhoven WT, Kinger S, Pioso BJ, Bollinger JC, Somjee R, Lang B, Babu MM, Kriwacki RW. Sci Adv. 2025 Dec 5;11(49):eady1420. doi: 10.1126/sciadv.ady1420. Epub 2025 Dec 3. PubMed 41337585.
Backbone
  Vector backbone: CL20
  Vector type: Mammalian Expression
Growth in bacteria
  Bacterial resistance: Ampicillin, 100 μg/mL
  Growth temperature: 37°C
  Growth strain: NEB Stable
  Copy number: High Copy
Gene/Insert
  Gene/Insert name: FOidr_119
  Species: H. sapiens (human)
  Mutation: Unmutated
  Tag / fusion protein: monomeric EGFP (N terminal on insert)
  Cloning method: Restriction Enzyme; 5′ cloning site Unknown (unknown if destroyed)
Terms and licenses: Academic/Nonprofit Terms; Industry Terms: Not Available to Industry
Depositor comments: NUP98_HOXD13_13_83; NUP98_KDM5A_13_83; NUP98_NSD1_13_83
How to cite: CL20_mEGFP_FOidr_119 was a gift from Richard Kriwacki (Addgene plasmid # 244671 ; http://n2t.net/addgene:244671 ; RRID:Addgene_244671)
